Addgene plasmid #116555: pHAGE-PIK3CB-E554K
Purpose: Lentiviral expression of PIK3CB E554K
Depositing lab: Gordon Mills & Kenneth Scott. Depositing organization: Baylor College of Medicine. Publication: Systematic Functional Annotation of Somatic Mutations in Cancer. Ng PK, Li J, Jeong KJ, Shao S, Chen H, Tsang YH, Sengupta S, Wang Z, Bhavana VH, Tran R, Soewito S, Minussi DC, Moreno D, Kong K, Dogruluk T, Lu H, Gao J, Tokheim C, Zhou DC, Johnson AM, Zeng J, Ip CKM, Ju Z, Wester M, Yu S, Li Y, Vellano CP, Schultz N, Karchin R, Ding L, Lu Y, Cheung LWT, Chen K, Shaw KR, Meric-Bernstam F, Scott KL, Yi S, Sahni N, Liang H, Mills GB. Cancer Cell. 2018 Mar 12;33(3):450-462.e10. doi: 10.1016/j.ccell.2018.01.021. PubMed 29533785.
Backbone
  Vector backbone: pHAGE
  Vector type: Lentiviral
Growth in bacteria
  Bacterial resistance: Ampicillin, 100 μg/mL
  Growth temperature: 37°C
  Growth strain: Stbl3
  Copy number: High Copy
Gene/Insert
  Gene/Insert name: PIK3CB
  Species: H. sapiens (human)
  Mutation: E554K
  Entrez Gene: PIK3CB (a.k.a. P110BETA, PI3K, PI3KBETA, PIK3C1)
  Cloning method: Gateway Cloning
Terms and licenses: Academic/Nonprofit Terms; Industry Terms: Not Available to Industry
How to cite: pHAGE-PIK3CB-E554K was a gift from Gordon Mills & Kenneth Scott (Addgene plasmid # 116555 ; http://n2t.net/addgene:116555 ; RRID:Addgene_116555)
