[The description below was written by a language model from this plasmid's Addgene catalogue record and pLannotate feature annotations shown in this document.]
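Description:
pHAGE-PIK3CB-E554K is an HIV-1-derived lentiviral expression plasmid of about 11.7 kb, built on the pHAGE backbone to deliver a mutant form of human PIK3CB, the p110β catalytic subunit of phosphoinositide 3-kinase, which converts PtdIns(4,5)P2 to PIP3 and thereby activates AKT/PDPK1 signalling. The open reading frame carries the E554K substitution and was introduced by Gateway recombination, so it is flanked by attB1 and attB2 sites. In bacteria the plasmid is maintained through a high-copy ColE1/pUC-type origin and selected with ampicillin via the β-lactamase gene.

The viral portion contains a truncated 5' LTR, the Ψ packaging signal with an adjoining gag fragment, the Rev response element for Rev-dependent nuclear export of the genomic RNA, the cPPT/CTS, and a self-inactivating ΔU3 3' LTR, so that after integration, transcription depends on the internal promoter. That promoter is the strong constitutive human EF-1α promoter, which drives a single transcript encoding PIK3CB E554K followed by an EMCV IRES and a puromycin N-acetyltransferase gene, allowing puromycin selection of transduced mammalian cells. A WPRE downstream enhances transcript expression. A V5 epitope sequence lies downstream of attB2, but the record does not state whether it is fused in frame to the kinase. Short T3 and T7 promoter sequences and an attB4 fragment also lie in this region, while lac, SV40 and nef fragments elsewhere are backbone remnants.

The stated purpose is lentiviral expression of PIK3CB E554K. The construct comes from a study on the systematic functional annotation of somatic cancer mutations, which is consistent with stable expression to assess the functional effect of this variant.
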