Features (pLannotate 1.2.2; 30 found; start..end, strand, type, name):
    377..634     +  LTR            5' LTR (truncated): truncated 5' long terminal repeat (LTR) from HIV-1
    681..806     +  misc_feature   HIV-1 Ψ: packaging signal of human immunodeficiency virus type 1
    790..1128    +  CDS            HIV-1 gag (fragment): gag protein from human immunodeficiency virus 1; gag
   1303..1536    +  misc_feature   RRE: The Rev response element (RRE) of HIV-1 allows for Rev-dependent mRNA export from the nucleus to the cytoplasm.
   1913..2013    +  CDS            Rev (fragment): human immunodeficiency virus 1 (HIV-1) Rev protein; rev; enhances nuclear export of unspliced and incompletely spliced viral mRNAs
   2058..2175    +  misc_feature   cPPT/CTS: central polypurine tract and central termination sequence of HIV-1
   2223..3401    +  promoter       EF-1α promoter: strong constitutive promoter for human elongation factor EF-1α
   3422..3442    +  protein_bind   attB1: mutant version of attB; core recombination site for the Gateway® BP reaction BP Clonase™
   3448..6657    +  CDS            PIK3CB: PK3CB_HUMAN - Also known as PIK3C1. Experimental evidence at protein level: Swiss-Prot protein existence level 1. Phosphoinositide-3-kinase (PI3K) phosphorylates phosphatidylinositol derivatives at position 3 of the inositol ring to produce 3-phosphoinositides (PubMed:15135396). Uses ATP and PtdIns(4,5)P2 (phosphatidylinositol 4,5-bisphosphate) to generate phosphatidylinositol 3,4,5-trisphosphate (PIP3) (PubMed:15135396). PIP3 plays a key role by recruiting PH domain-containing proteins to the membrane, including AKT1 and PDPK1, activating signaling cascades involved in cell growth, survival,
   6662..6686    -  protein_bind   attB2: mutant version of attB; recombination site for the Gateway® BP reaction BP Clonase™
   6694..6712    +  promoter       T3 promoter: promoter for bacteriophage T3 RNA polymerase
   6738..6756    -  promoter       T7 promoter: promoter for bacteriophage T7 RNA polymerase
   6762..6780    -  protein_bind   attB4 (fragment): mutant version of attB; core recombination site for the Gateway® BP reaction BP Clonase™
   6836..6877    +  CDS            V5 tag: epitope tag from simian virus 5
   7003..7465    +  misc_feature   IRES: internal ribosome entry site (IRES) of the encephalomyocarditis virus (EMCV)
   7479..8076    +  CDS            PuroR (fragment): puromycin N-acetyltransferase; pac from Streptomyces; confers resistance to puromycin
   8092..8680    +  misc_feature   WPRE: woodchuck hepatitis virus posttranscriptional regulatory element
   8688..8753    +  CDS            nef (fragment): NEF_HV1Z2 - Experimental evidence at protein level: Swiss-Prot protein existence level 1. Extracellular Nef protein targets CD4(+) T-lymphocytes for apoptosis by interacting with CXCR4 surface receptors. From Human immunodeficiency virus type 1 group M subtype D (isolate Z2/CDC-Z34) (HIV-1).
   8755..8988    +  LTR            3' LTR (ΔU3): self-inactivating 3' long terminal repeat (LTR) from HIV-1
   9193..9297    +  promoter       AmpR promoter: bla
   9298..10158   +  CDS            AmpR: β-lactamase; bla; confers resistance to ampicillin, carbenicillin, and related antibiotics
  10329..10917   +  rep_origin     ori: high-copy-number ColE1/pMB1/pBR322/pUC origin of replication
  11100..11154   +  CDS            lacI (fragment): lac repressor; lacI; The lac repressor binds to the lac operator to inhibit transcription in E. coli. This inhibition can be relieved by adding lactose or isopropyl-β-D-thiogalactopyranoside (IPTG).
  11160..11253   +  rep_origin     SV40 ori (fragment): SV40 origin of replication
  11278..11315   +  CDS            lacI (fragment): lac repressor; lacI; The lac repressor binds to the lac operator to inhibit transcription in E. coli. This inhibition can be relieved by adding lactose or isopropyl-β-D-thiogalactopyranoside (IPTG).
  11328..11349   +  protein_bind   CAP binding site: CAP binding activates transcription in the presence of cAMP. E. coli catabolite activator protein
  11364..11394   +  promoter       lac promoter: promoter for the E. coli lac operon
  11398..11420   +  protein_bind   lac operator (fragment): The lac repressor binds to the lac operator to inhibit transcription in E. coli. This inhibition can be relieved by adding lactose or isopropyl-β-D-thiogalactopyranoside (IPTG). lac repressor encoded by lacI
  11452..11535   +  polyA_signal   SV40 poly(A) signal (fragment): SV40 polyadenylation signal
  11702..329     +  CDS            nef (fragment) (across the origin): NEF_HV1BR - Experimental evidence at protein level: Swiss-Prot protein existence level 1. Extracellular Nef protein targets CD4(+) T-lymphocytes for apoptosis by interacting with CXCR4 surface receptors (PubMed:14990729). From Human immunodeficiency virus type 1 group M subtype B (isolate BRU/LAI) (HIV-1).
>Addgene plasmid #116555 | pHAGE-PIK3CB-E554K | addgene full sequence | sequence record 243096 | Addgene NGS Result
TGGAAGGGCTAATTCACTCCCAAAGAAGACAAGATATCCTTGATCTGTGGATCTACCACACACAAGGCTA
CTTCCCTGATTAGCAGAACTACACACCAGGGCCAGGGGTCAGATATCCACTGACCTTTGGATGGTGCTAC
AAGCTAGTACCAGTTGAGCCAGATAAGGTAGAAGAGGCCAATAAAGGAGAGAACACCAGCTTGTTACACC
CTGTGAGCCTGCATGGGATGGATGACCCGGAGAGAGAAGTGTTAGAGTGGAGGTTTGACAGCCGCCTAGC
ATTTCATCACGTGGCCCGAGAGCTGCATCCGGAGTACTTCAAGAACTGCTGATATCGAGCTTGCTACAAG
GGACTTTCCGCTGGGGACTTTCCAGGGAGGCGTGGCCTGGGCGGGACTGGGGAGTGGCGAGCCCTCAGAT
CCTGCATATAAGCAGCTGCTTTTTGCCTGTACTGGGTCTCTCTGGTTAGACCAGATCTGAGCCTGGGAGC
TCTCTGGCTAACTAGGGAACCCACTGCTTAAGCCTCAATAAAGCTTGCCTTGAGTGCTTCAAGTAGTGTG
TGCCCGTCTGTTGTGTGACTCTGGTAACTAGAGATCCCTCAGACCCTTTTAGTCAGTGTGGAAAATCTCT
AGCAGTGGCGCCCGAACAGGGACTTGAAAGCGAAAGGGAAACCAGAGGAGCTCTCTCGACGCAGGACTCG
GCTTGCTGAAGCGCGCACGGCAAGAGGCGAGGGGCGGCGACTGGTGAGTACGCCAAAAATTTTGACTAGC
GGAGGCTAGAAGGAGAGAGATGGGTGCGAGAGCGTCAGTATTAAGCGGGGGAGAATTAGATCGCGATGGG
AAAAAATTCGGTTAAGGCCAGGGGGAAAGAAAAAATATAAATTAAAACATATAGTATGGGCAAGCAGGGA
GCTAGAACGATTCGCAGTTAATCCTGGCCTGTTAGAAACATCAGAAGGCTGTAGACAAATACTGGGACAG
CTACAACCATCCCTTCAGACAGGATCAGAAGAACTTAGATCATTATATAATACAGTAGCAACCCTCTATT
GTGTGCATCAAAGGATAGAGATAAAAGACACCAAGGAAGCTTTAGACAAGATAGAGGAAGAGCAAAACAA
AAGTAAGACCACCGCACAGCAAGCGGCCGGCCGCTGATCTTCAGACCTGGAGGAGGAGATATGAGGGACA
ATTGGAGAAGTGAATTATATAAATATAAAGTAGTAAAAATTGAACCATTAGGAGTAGCACCCACCAAGGC
AAAGAGAAGAGTGGTGCAGAGAGAAAAAAGAGCAGTGGGAATAGGAGCTTTGTTCCTTGGGTTCTTGGGA
GCAGCAGGAAGCACTATGGGCGCAGCGTCAATGACGCTGACGGTACAGGCCAGACAATTATTGTCTGGTA
TAGTGCAGCAGCAGAACAATTTGCTGAGGGCTATTGAGGCGCAACAGCATCTGTTGCAACTCACAGTCTG
GGGCATCAAGCAGCTCCAGGCAAGAATCCTGGCTGTGGAAAGATACCTAAAGGATCAACAGCTCCTGGGG
ATTTGGGGTTGCTCTGGAAAACTCATTTGCACCACTGCTGTGCCTTGGAATGCTAGTTGGAGTAATAAAT
CTCTGGAACAGATTTGGAATCACACGACCTGGATGGAGTGGGACAGAGAAATTAACAATTACACAAGCTT
AATACACTCCTTAATTGAAGAATCGCAAAACCAGCAAGAAAAGAATGAACAAGAATTATTGGAATTAGAT
AAATGGGCAAGTTTGTGGAATTGGTTTAACATAACAAATTGGCTGTGGTATATAAAATTATTCATAATGA
TAGTAGGAGGCTTGGTAGGTTTAAGAATAGTTTTTGCTGTACTTTCTATAGTGAATAGAGTTAGGCAGGG
ATATTCACCATTATCGTTTCAGACCCACCTCCCAACCCCGAGGGGACCCGACAGGCCCGAAGGAATAGAA
GAAGAAGGTGGAGAGAGAGACAGAGACAGATCCATTCGATTAGTGAACGGATCTCGACGGTATCGCCGAA
TTCACAAATGGCAGTATTCATCCACAATTTTAAAAGAAAAGGGGGGATTGGGGGGTACAGTGCAGGGGAA
AGAATAGTAGACATAATAGCAACAGACATACAAACTAAAGAATTACAAAAACAAATTACAAAAATTCAAA
ATTTTCGGGTTTATTACAGGGACAGCAGAGATCCAGTTTGGACTAGTCGTGAGGCTCCGGTGCCCGTCAG
TGGGCAGAGCGCACATCGCCCACAGTCCCCGAGAAGTTGGGGGGAGGGGTCGGCAATTGAACCGGTGCCT
AGAGAAGGTGGCGCGGGGTAAACTGGGAAAGTGATGTCGTGTACTGGCTCCGCCTTTTTCCCGAGGGTGG
GGGAGAACCGTATATAAGTGCAGTAGTCGCCGTGAACGTTCTTTTTCGCAACGGGTTTGCCGCCAGAACA
CAGGTAAGTGCCGTGTGTGGTTCCCGCGGGCCTGGCCTCTTTACGGGTTATGGCCCTTGCGTGCCTTGAA
TTACTTCCACCTGGCTGCAGTACGTGATTCTTGATCCCGAGCTTCGGGTTGGAAGTGGGTGGGAGAGTTC
GAGGCCTTGCGCTTAAGGAGCCCCTTCGCCTCGTGCTTGAGTTGAGGCCTGGCCTGGGCGCTGGGGCCGC
CGCGTGCGAATCTGGTGGCACCTTCGCGCCTGTCTCGCTGCTTTCGATAAGTCTCTAGCCATTTAAAATT
TTTGATGACCTGCTGCGACGCTTTTTTTCTGGCAAGATAGTCTTGTAAATGCGGGCCAAGATCTGCACAC
TGGTATTTCGGTTTTTGGGGCCGCGGGCGGCGACGGGGCCCGTGCGTCCCAGCGCACATGTTCGGCGAGG
CGGGGCCTGCGAGCGCGGCCACCGAGAATCGGACGGGGGTAGTCTCAAGCTGGCCGGCCTGCTCTGGTGC
CTGGCCTCGCGCCGCCGTGTATCGCCCCGCCCTGGGCGGCAAGGCTGGCCCGGTCGGCACCAGTTGCGTG
AGCGGAAAGATGGCCGCTTCCCGGCCCTGCTGCAGGGAGCTCAAAATGGAGGACGCGGCGCTCGGGAGAG
CGGGCGGGTGAGTCACCCACACAAAGGAAAAGGGCCTTTCCGTCCTCAGCCGTCGCTTCATGTGACTCCA
CGGAGTACCGGGCGCCGTCCAGGCACCTCGATTAGTTCTCGAGCTTTTGGAGTACGTCGTCTTTAGGTTG
GGGGGAGGGGTTTTATGCGATGGAGTTTCCCCACACTGAGTGGGTGGAGACTGAAGTTAGGCCAGCTTGG
CACTTGATGTAATTCTCCTTGGAATTTGCCCTTTTTGAGTTTGGATCTTGGTTCATTCTCAAGCCTCAGA
CAGTGGTTCAAAGTTTTTTTCTTCCATTTCAGGTGTCGTGAAGCGGCCCTGCAGATATCAACAAGTTTGT
ACAAAAAAGCAGGCACCATGTGCTTCAGTTTCATAATGCCTCCTGCTATGGCAGACATCCTTGACATCTG
GGCGGTGGATTCACAGATAGCATCTGATGGCTCCATACCTGTGGATTTCCTTTTGCCCACTGGGATTTAT
ATCCAGTTGGAGGTACCTCGGGAAGCTACCATTTCTTATATTAAGCAGATGTTATGGAAGCAAGTTCACA
ATTACCCAATGTTCAACCTCCTTATGGATATTGACTCCTATATGTTTGCATGTGTGAATCAGACTGCTGT
ATATGAGGAGCTTGAAGATGAAACACGAAGACTCTGTGATGTCAGACCTTTTCTTCCAGTTCTCAAATTA
GTGACAAGAAGTTGTGACCCAGGGGAAAAATTAGACTCAAAAATTGGAGTCCTTATAGGAAAAGGTCTGC
ATGAATTTGATTCCTTGAAGGATCCTGAAGTAAATGAATTTCGAAGAAAAATGCGCAAATTCAGCGAGGA
AAAAATCCTGTCACTTGTGGGATTGTCTTGGATGGACTGGCTAAAACAAACATATCCACCAGAGCATGAA
CCATCCATCCCTGAAAACTTAGAAGATAAACTTTATGGGGGAAAGCTCATCGTAGCTGTTCATTTTGAAA
ACTGCCAGGACGTGTTTAGCTTTCAAGTGTCTCCTAATATGAATCCTATCAAAGTAAATGAATTGGCAAT
CCAAAAACGTTTGACTATTCATGGGAAGGAAGATGAAGTTAGCCCCTATGATTATGTGTTGCAAGTCAGC
GGGAGAGTAGAATATGTTTTTGGTGATCATCCACTAATTCAGTTCCAGTATATCCGGAACTGTGTGATGA
ACAGAGCCCTGCCCCATTTTATACTTGTGGAATGCTGCAAGATCAAGAAAATGTATGAACAAGAAATGAT
TGCCATAGAGGCTGCCATAAATCGAAATTCATCTAATCTTCCTCTTCCATTACCACCAAAGAAAACACGA
ATTATTTCTCATGTTTGGGAAAATAACAACCCTTTCCAAATTGTCTTGGTTAAGGGAAATAAACTTAACA
CAGAGGAAACTGTAAAAGTTCATGTCAGGGCTGGTCTTTTTCATGGTACTGAGCTCCTGTGTAAAACCAT
CGTAAGCTCAGAGGTATCAGGGAAAAATGATCATATTTGGAATGAACCACTGGAATTTGATATTAATATT
TGTGACTTACCAAGAATGGCTCGATTATGTTTTGCTGTTTATGCAGTTTTGGATAAAGTAAAAACGAAGA
AATCAACGAAAACTATTAATCCCTCTAAATATCAGACCATCAGGAAAGCTGGAAAAGTGCATTATCCTGT
AGCGTGGGTAAATACGATGGTTTTTGACTTTAAAGGACAATTGAGAACTGGAGACATAATATTACACAGC
TGGTCTTCATTTCCTGATGAACTCGAAGAAATGTTGAATCCAATGGGAACTGTTCAAACAAATCCATATA
CTGAAAATGCAACAGCTTTGCATGTTAAATTTCCAGAGAATAAAAAACAACCTTATTATTACCCTCCCTT
CGATAAGATTATTGAAAAGGCAGCTGAGATTGCAAGCAGTGATAGTGCTAATGTGTCAAGTCGAGGTGGA
AAAAAGTTTCTTCCTGTATTGAAAGAAATCTTGGACAGGGATCCCTTGTCTCAACTGTGTGAAAATAAAA
TGGATCTTATTTGGACTTTGCGACAAGACTGCCGAGAGATTTTCCCACAATCACTGCCAAAATTACTGCT
GTCAATCAAGTGGAATAAACTTGAGGATGTTGCTCAGCTTCAGGCGCTGCTTCAGATTTGGCCTAAACTG
CCCCCCCGGGAGGCCCTAGAGCTTCTGGATTTCAACTATCCAGACCAGTACGTTCGAGAATATGCTGTAG
GCTGCCTGCGACAGATGAGTGATGAAGAACTTTCTCAATATCTTTTACAACTGGTGCAAGTGTTAAAATA
TGAGCCTTTTCTTGATTGTGCCCTCTCTAGATTCCTATTAGAAAGAGCACTTGGTAATCGGAGGATAGGG
CAGTTTCTATTTTGGCATCTTAGGTCAGAAGTGCACATTCCTGCTGTCTCAGTACAATTTGGTGTCATCC
TTGAAGCATACTGCCGGGGAAGTGTGGGGCACATGAAAGTGCTTTCTAAGCAGGTTGAAGCACTCAATAA
GTTAAAAACTTTAAATAGTTTAATCAAACTGAATGCCGTGAAGTTAAACAGAGCCAAAGGGAAGGAGGCC
ATGCATACCTGTTTAAAACAGAGTGCTTACCGGGAAGCCCTCTCTGACCTGCAGTCACCCCTGAACCCAT
GTGTTATCCTCTCAGAACTCTATGTTGAAAAGTGCAAATACATGGATTCCAAAATGAAGCCTTTGTGGCT
GGTATACAATAACAAGGTATTTGGTGAGGATTCAGTTGGAGTGATTTTTAAAAATGGTGATGATTTACGA
CAGGATATGTTGACACTCCAAATGTTGCGCTTGATGGATTTACTCTGGAAAGAAGCTGGTTTGGATCTTC
GGATGTTGCCTTATGGCTGTTTAGCAACAGGAGATCGCTCTGGCCTCATTGAAGTTGTGAGCACCTCTGA
AACAATTGCTGACATTCAGCTGAACAGTAGCAATGTGGCTGCTGCAGCAGCCTTCAACAAAGATGCCCTT
CTGAACTGGCTTAAAGAATACAACTCTGGGGATGACCTGGACCGAGCCATTGAGGAATTTACACTGTCCT
GTGCTGGCTACTGTGTAGCTTCTTATGTCCTTGGGATTGGTGACAGACATAGTGACAACATCATGGTCAA
AAAAACTGGCCAGCTCTTCCACATTGACTTTGGACATATTCTTGGAAATTTCAAATCTAAGTTTGGCATT
AAAAGGGAGCGAGTGCCTTTTATTCTTACCTATGATTTCATCCATGTCATTCAACAAGGAAAAACAGGAA
ATACAGAAAAGTTTGGCCGGTTCCGCCAGTGTTGTGAGGATGCATATCTGATTTTACGACGGCATGGGAA
TCTCTTCATCACTCTCTTTGCGCTGATGTTGACTGCAGGGCTTCCTGAACTCACATCAGTCAAAGATATA
CAGTATCTTAAGGACTCTCTTGCATTAGGGAAGAGTGAAGAAGAAGCACTCAAACAGTTTAAGCAAAAAT
TTGATGAGGCGCTCAGGGAAAGCTGGACTACTAAAGTGAACTGGATGGCCCACACAGTTCGGAAAGACTA
CAGATCTTAGAACCCAGCTTTCTTGTACAAAGTGGTGATATCCAATTAACCCTCACTAAAGGAAATTAGT
TGAAAGTATGAGAAAGCCCTATAGTGAGTCGTATTACCACCCAACTTTTCTATACAAAGTGGTTGATATC
CAGCACAGTGGCGGCCGCTCGAGTCTAGAGGGCCCGCGGTTCGAAGGTAAGCCTATCCCTAACCCTCTCC
TCGGTCTCGATTCTACGCGTACCGGTTAGTAATGAGATCCCTCCCCCCCCCCTAACGTTACTGGCCGAAG
CCGCTTGGAATAAGGCCGGTGTGCGTTTGTCTATATGTTATTTTCCACCATATTGCCGTCTTTTGGCAAT
GTGAGGGCCCGGAAACCTGGCCCTGTCTTCTTGACGAGCATTCCTAGGGGTCTTTCCCCTCTCGCCAAAG
GAATGCAAGGTCTGTTGAATGTCGTGAAGGAAGCAGTTCCTCTGGAAGCTTCTTGAAGACAAACAACGTC
TGTAGCGACCCTTTGCAGGCAGCGGAACCCCCCACCTGGCGACAGGTGCCTCTGCGGCCAAAAGCCACGT
GTATAAGATACACCTGCAAAGGCGGCACAACCCCAGTGCCACGTTGTGAGTTGGATAGTTGTGGAAAGAG
TCAAATGGCTCTCCTCAAGCGTATTCAACAAGGGGCTGAAGGATGCCCAGAAGGTACCCCATTGTATGGG
ATCTGATCTGGGGCCTCGGTGCACATGCTTTACATGTGTTTAGTCGAGGTTAAAAAAACGTCTAGGCCCC
CCGAACCACGGGGACGTGGTTTTCCTTTGAAAAACACGATGATAATATGGCCACACATATGACCGAGTAC
AAGCCCACGGTGCGCCTCGCCACCCGCGACGACGTCCCCAGGGCCGTACGCACCCTCGCCGCCGCGTTCG
CCGACTACCCCGCCACGCGCCACACCGTCGATCCGGACCGCCACATCGAGCGGGTCACCGAGCTGCAAGA
ACTCTTCCTCACGCGCGTCGGGCTCGACATCGGCAAGGTGTGGGTCGCGGACGACGGCGCCGCGGTGGCG
GTCTGGACCACGCCGGAGAGCGTCGAAGCGGGGGCGGTGTTCGCCGAGATCGGCCCGCGCATGGCCGAGT
TGAGCGGTTCCCGGCTGGCCGCGCAGCAACAGATGGAAGGCCTCCTGGCGCCGCACCGGCCCAAGGAGCC
CGCGTGGTTCCTGGCCACCGTCGGCGTCTCGCCCGACCACCAGGGCAAGGGTCTGGGCAGCGCCGTCGTG
CTCCCCGGAGTGGAGGCGGCCGAGCGCGCCGGGGTGCCCGCCTTCCTGGAGACCTCCGCGCCCCGCAACC
TCCCCTTCTACGAGCGGCTCGGCTTCACCGTCACCGCCGACGTCGAGGTGCCCGAAGGACCGCGCACCTG
GTGCATGACCCGCAAGCCCGGTGCCTAAATCGATAGATCCTAATCAACCTCTGGATTACAAAATTTGTGA
AAGATTGACTGGTATTCTTAACTATGTTGCTCCTTTTACGCTATGTGGATACGCTGCTTTAATGCCTTTG
TATCATGCTATTGCTTCCCGTATGGCTTTCATTTTCTCCTCCTTGTATAAATCCTGGTTGCTGTCTCTTT
ATGAGGAGTTGTGGCCCGTTGTCAGGCAACGTGGCGTGGTGTGCACTGTGTTTGCTGACGCAACCCCCAC
TGGTTGGGGCATTGCCACCACCTGTCAGCTCCTTTCCGGGACTTTCGCTTTCCCCCTCCCTATTGCCACG
GCGGAACTCATCGCCGCCTGCCTTGCCCGCTGCTGGACAGGGGCTCGGCTGTTGGGCACTGACAATTCCG
TGGTGTTGTCGGGGAAATCATCGTCCTTTCCTTGGCTGCTCGCCTGTGTTGCCACCTGGATTCTGCGCGG
GACGTCCTTCTGCTACGTCCCTTCGGCCCTCAATCCAGCGGACCTTCCTTCCCGCGGCCTGCTGCCGGCT
CTGCGGCCTCTTCCGCGTCTTCGCCTTCGCCCTCAGACGAGTCGGATCTCCCTTTGGGCCGCCTCCCCGC
CTGAGATCCTTTAAGACCAATGACTTACAAGGCAGCTGTAGATCTTAGCCACTTTTTAAAAGAAAAGGGG
GGACTGGAAGGGCTAATTCACTCCCAACGAAGACAAGATCTGCTTTTTGCTTGTACTGGGTCTCTCTGGT
TAGACCAGATCTGAGCCTGGGAGCTCTCTGGCTAACTAGGGAACCCACTGCTTAAGCCTCAATAAAGCTT
GCCTTGAGTGCTTCAAGTAGTGTGTGCCCGTCTGTTGTGTGACTCTGGTAACTAGAGATCCCTCAGACCC
TTTTAGTCAGTGTGGAAAATCTCTAGCAGTAGTAGTTCATGTCATCTTATTATTCAGTATTTATAACTTG
CAAAGAAATGAATATCAGAGAGTGAGAGGCCCGGGTTAATTAAGGAAAGGGCTAGATCATTCTTGAAGAC
GAAAGGGCCTCGTGATACGCCTATTTTTATAGGTTAATGTCATGATAATAATGGTTTCTTAGACGTCAGG
TGGCACTTTTCGGGGAAATGTGCGCGGAACCCCTATTTGTTTATTTTTCTAAATACATTCAAATATGTAT
CCGCTCATGAGACAATAACCCTGATAAATGCTTCAATAATATTGAAAAAGGAAGAGTATGAGTATTCAAC
ATTTCCGTGTCGCCCTTATTCCCTTTTTTGCGGCATTTTGCCTTCCTGTTTTTGCTCACCCAGAAACGCT
GGTGAAAGTAAAAGATGCTGAAGATCAGTTGGGTGCACGAGTGGGTTACATCGAACTGGATCTCAACAGC
GGTAAGATCCTTGAGAGTTTTCGCCCCGAAGAACGTTTTCCAATGATGAGCACTTTTAAAGTTCTGCTAT
GTGGCGCGGTATTATCCCGTGTTGACGCCGGGCAAGAGCAACTCGGTCGCCGCATACACTATTCTCAGAA
TGACTTGGTTGAGTACTCACCAGTCACAGAAAAGCATCTTACGGATGGCATGACAGTAAGAGAATTATGC
AGTGCTGCCATAACCATGAGTGATAACACTGCGGCCAACTTACTTCTGACAACGATCGGAGGACCGAAGG
AGCTAACCGCTTTTTTGCACAACATGGGGGATCATGTAACTCGCCTTGATCGTTGGGAACCGGAGCTGAA
TGAAGCCATACCAAACGACGAGCGTGACACCACGATGCCTGTAGCAATGGCAACAACGTTGCGCAAACTA
TTAACTGGCGAACTACTTACTCTAGCTTCCCGGCAACAATTAATAGACTGGATGGAGGCGGATAAAGTTG
CAGGACCACTTCTGCGCTCGGCCCTTCCGGCTGGCTGGTTTATTGCTGATAAATCTGGAGCCGGTGAGCG
TGGGTCTCGCGGTATCATTGCAGCACTGGGGCCAGATGGTAAGCCCTCCCGTATCGTAGTTATCTACACG
ACGGGGAGTCAGGCAACTATGGATGAACGAAATAGACAGATCGCTGAGATAGGTGCCTCACTGATTAAGC
ATTGGTAACTGTCAGACCAAGTTTACTCATATATACTTTAGATTGATTTAAAACTTCATTTTTAATTTAA
AAGGATCTAGGTGAAGATCCTTTTTGATAATCTCATGACCAAAATCCCTTAACGTGAGTTTTCGTTCCAC
TGAGCGTCAGACCCCGTAGAAAAGATCAAAGGATCTTCTTGAGATCCTTTTTTTCTGCGCGTAATCTGCT
GCTTGCAAACAAAAAAACCACCGCTACCAGCGGTGGTTTGTTTGCCGGATCAAGAGCTACCAACTCTTTT
TCCGAAGGTAACTGGCTTCAGCAGAGCGCAGATACCAAATACTGTTCTTCTAGTGTAGCCGTAGTTAGGC
CACCACTTCAAGAACTCTGTAGCACCGCCTACATACCTCGCTCTGCTAATCCTGTTACCAGTGGCTGCTG
CCAGTGGCGATAAGTCGTGTCTTACCGGGTTGGACTCAAGACGATAGTTACCGGATAAGGCGCAGCGGTC
GGGCTGAACGGGGGGTTCGTGCACACAGCCCAGCTTGGAGCGAACGACCTACACCGAACTGAGATACCTA
CAGCGTGAGCTATGAGAAAGCGCCACGCTTCCCGAAGGGAGAAAGGCGGACAGGTATCCGGTAAGCGGCA
GGGTCGGAACAGGAGAGCGCACGAGGGAGCTTCCAGGGGGAAACGCCTGGTATCTTTATAGTCCTGTCGG
GTTTCGCCACCTCTGACTTGAGCGTCGATTTTTGTGATGCTCGTCAGGGGGGCGGAGCCTATGGAAAAAC
GCCAGCAACGCGGCCTTTTTACGGTTCCTGGCCTTTTGCTGGCCTTTTGCTCACATGTTCTTTCCTGCGT
TATCCCCTGATTCTGTGGATAACCGTATTACCGCCTTTGAGTGAGCTGATACCGCTCGCCGCAGCCGAAC
GACCGAGCGCAGCGAGTCAGTGAGCGAGGAAGCGGAAGAGCGCCCAATACGCAAACCGCCTCTCCCCGCG
CGTTGGCCGATTCATTAATGCAGCAAGCTCATGGCTGACTAATTTTTTTTATTTATGCAGAGGCCGAGGC
CGCCTCGGCCTCTGAGCTATTCCAGAAGTAGTGAGGAGGCTTTTTTGGAGGCCTAGGCTTTTGCAAAAAG
CTCCCCGTGGCACGACAGGTTTCCCGACTGGAAAGCGGGCAGTGAGCGCAACGCAATTAATGTGAGTTAG
CTCACTCATTAGGCACCCCAGGCTTTACACTTTATGCTTCCGGCTCGTATGTTGTGTGGAATTGTGAGCG
GATAACAATTTCACACAGGAAACAGCTATGACATGATTACGAATTTCACAAATAAAGCATTTTTTTCACT
GCATTCTAGTTGTGGTTTGTCCAAACTCATCAATGTATCTTATCATGTCTGGATCAACTGGATAACTCAA
GCTAACCAAAATCATCCCAAACTTCCCACCCCATACCCTATTACCACTGCCAATTACCTGTGGTTTCATT
TACTCTAAACCTGTGATTCCTCTGAATTATTTTCATTTTAAAGAAATTGTATTTGTTAAATATGTACTAC
AAACTTAGTAGT
