>Addgene plasmid #116555 | pHAGE-PIK3CB-E554K | depositor partial sequence | sequence record 219430 | insert
ATGTGCTTCAGTTTCATAATGCCTCCTGCTATGGCAGACATCCTTGACATCTGGGCGGTGGATTCACAGA
TAGCATCTGATGGCTCCATACCTGTGGATTTCCTTTTGCCCACTGGGATTTATATCCAGTTGGAGGTACC
TCGGGAAGCTACCATTTCTTATATTAAGCAGATGTTATGGAAGCAAGTTCACAATTACCCAATGTTCAAC
CTCCTTATGGATATTGACTCCTATATGTTTGCATGTGTGAATCAGACTGCTGTATATGAGGAGCTTGAAG
ATGAAACACGAAGACTCTGTGATGTCAGACCTTTTCTTCCAGTTCTCAAATTAGTGACAAGAAGTTGTGA
CCCAGGGGAAAAATTAGACTCAAAAATTGGAGTCCTTATAGGAAAAGGTCTGCATGAATTTGATTCCTTG
AAGGATCCTGAAGTAAATGAATTTCGAAGAAAAATGCGCAAATTCAGCGAGGAAAAAATCCTGTCACTTG
TGGGATTGTCTTGGATGGACTGGCTAAAACAAACATATCCACCAGAGCATGAACCATCCATCCCTGAAAA
CTTAGAAGATAAACTTTATGGGGGAAAGCTCATCGTAGCTGTTCATTTTGAAAACTGCCAGGACGTGTTT
AGCTTTCAAGTGTCTCCTAATATGAATCCTATCAAAGTAAATGAATTGGCAATCCAAAAACGTTTGACTA
TTCATGGGAAGGAAGATGAAGTTAGCCCCTATGATTATGTGTTGCAAGTCAGCGGGAGAGTAGAATATGT
TTTTGGTGATCATCCACTAATTCAGTTCCAGTATATCCGGAACTGTGTGATGAACAGAGCCCTGCCCCAT
TTTATACTTGTGGAATGCTGCAAGATCAAGAAAATGTATGAACAAGAAATGATTGCCATAGAGGCTGCCA
TAAATCGAAATTCATCTAATCTTCCTCTTCCATTACCACCAAAGAAAACACGAATTATTTCTCATGTTTG
GGAAAATAACAACCCTTTCCAAATTGTCTTGGTTAAGGGAAATAAACTTAACACAGAGGAAACTGTAAAA
GTTCATGTCAGGGCTGGTCTTTTTCATGGTACTGAGCTCCTGTGTAAAACCATCGTAAGCTCAGAGGTAT
CAGGGAAAAATGATCATATTTGGAATGAACCACTGGAATTTGATATTAATATTTGTGACTTACCAAGAAT
GGCTCGATTATGTTTTGCTGTTTATGCAGTTTTGGATAAAGTAAAAACGAAGAAATCAACGAAAACTATT
AATCCCTCTAAATATCAGACCATCAGGAAAGCTGGAAAAGTGCATTATCCTGTAGCGTGGGTAAATACGA
TGGTTTTTGACTTTAAAGGACAATTGAGAACTGGAGACATAATATTACACAGCTGGTCTTCATTTCCTGA
TGAACTCGAAGAAATGTTGAATCCAATGGGAACTGTTCAAACAAATCCATATACTGAAAATGCAACAGCT
TTGCATGTTAAATTTCCAGAGAATAAAAAACAACCTTATTATTACCCTCCCTTCGATAAGATTATTGAAA
AGGCAGCTGAGATTGCAAGCAGTGATAGTGCTAATGTGTCAAGTCGAGGTGGAAAAAAGTTTCTTCCTGT
ATTGAAAGAAATCTTGGACAGGGATCCCTTGTCTCAACTGTGTGAAAATAAAATGGATCTTATTTGGACT
TTGCGACAAGACTGCCGAGAGATTTTCCCACAATCACTGCCAAAATTACTGCTGTCAATCAAGTGGAATA
AACTTGAGGATGTTGCTCAGCTTCAGGCGCTGCTTCAGATTTGGCCTAAACTGCCCCCCCGGGAGGCCCT
AGAGCTTCTGGATTTCAACTATCCAGACCAGTACGTTCGAGAATATGCTGTAGGCTGCCTGCGACAGATG
AGTGATGAAGAACTTTCTCAATATCTTTTACAACTGGTGCAAGTGTTAAAATATGAGCCTTTTCTTGATT
GTGCCCTCTCTAGATTCCTATTAGAAAGAGCACTTGGTAATCGGAGGATAGGGCAGTTTCTATTTTGGCA
TCTTAGGTCAGAAGTGCACATTCCTGCTGTCTCAGTACAATTTGGTGTCATCCTTGAAGCATACTGCCGG
GGAAGTGTGGGGCACATGAAAGTGCTTTCTAAGCAGGTTGAAGCACTCAATAAGTTAAAAACTTTAAATA
GTTTAATCAAACTGAATGCCGTGAAGTTAAACAGAGCCAAAGGGAAGGAGGCCATGCATACCTGTTTAAA
ACAGAGTGCTTACCGGGAAGCCCTCTCTGACCTGCAGTCACCCCTGAACCCATGTGTTATCCTCTCAGAA
CTCTATGTTGAAAAGTGCAAATACATGGATTCCAAAATGAAGCCTTTGTGGCTGGTATACAATAACAAGG
TATTTGGTGAGGATTCAGTTGGAGTGATTTTTAAAAATGGTGATGATTTACGACAGGATATGTTGACACT
CCAAATGTTGCGCTTGATGGATTTACTCTGGAAAGAAGCTGGTTTGGATCTTCGGATGTTGCCTTATGGC
TGTTTAGCAACAGGAGATCGCTCTGGCCTCATTGAAGTTGTGAGCACCTCTGAAACAATTGCTGACATTC
AGCTGAACAGTAGCAATGTGGCTGCTGCAGCAGCCTTCAACAAAGATGCCCTTCTGAACTGGCTTAAAGA
ATACAACTCTGGGGATGACCTGGACCGAGCCATTGAGGAATTTACACTGTCCTGTGCTGGCTACTGTGTA
GCTTCTTATGTCCTTGGGATTGGTGACAGACATAGTGACAACATCATGGTCAAAAAAACTGGCCAGCTCT
TCCACATTGACTTTGGACATATTCTTGGAAATTTCAAATCTAAGTTTGGCATTAAAAGGGAGCGAGTGCC
TTTTATTCTTACCTATGATTTCATCCATGTCATTCAACAAGGAAAAACAGGAAATACAGAAAAGTTTGGC
CGGTTCCGCCAGTGTTGTGAGGATGCATATCTGATTTTACGACGGCATGGGAATCTCTTCATCACTCTCT
TTGCGCTGATGTTGACTGCAGGGCTTCCTGAACTCACATCAGTCAAAGATATACAGTATCTTAAGGACTC
TCTTGCATTAGGGAAGAGTGAAGAAGAAGCACTCAAACAGTTTAAGCAAAAATTTGATGAGGCGCTCAGG
GAAAGCTGGACTACTAAAGTGAACTGGATGGCCCACACAGTTCGGAAAGACTACAGATCTTAA
